>Addgene plasmid #227548 | pEPDG1CB0005 | addgene full sequence | sequence record 455459 | Addgene NGS Result
AATTGTCTTCTGCACGAAGTGGTTTAAACTATCAGTGTTTGACAGGATATATTGGCGGGTAAACCTAAGA
GAAAAGAGCGTTTATTAGAATAATCGGATATTTAAAAGGGCGTGAAAAGGTTTATCCGTTCGTCCATTTG
TATGTGCATGCCAACCACAGGGTTCCCCAGATCAGGCGCTGGCTGCTGAACCCCCAGCCGGAACTGACCC
CACAAGGCCCTAGCGTTTGCAATGCACCAGGTCATCATTGACCCAGGCGTGTTCCACCAGGCCGCTGCCT
CGCAACTCTTCGCAGGCTTCGCCGACCTGCTCGCGCCACTTCTTCACGCGGGTGGAATCCGATCCGCACA
TGAGGCGGAAGGTTTCCAGCTTGAGCGGGTACGGCTCCCGGTGCGAGCTGAAATAGTCGAACATCCGTCG
GGCCGTCGGCGACAGCTTGCGGTACTTCTCCCATATGAATTTCGTGTAGTGGTCGCCAGCAAACAGCACG
ACGATTTCCTCGTCGATCAGGACCTGGCAACGGGACGTTTTCTTGCCACGGTCCAGGACGCGGAAGCGGT
GCAGCAGCGACACCGATTCCAGGTGCCCAACGCGGTCGGACGTGAAGCCCATCGCCGTCGCCTGTAGGCG
CGACAGGCATTCCTCGGCCTTCGTGTAATACCGGCCATTGATCGACCAGCCCAGGTCCTGGCAAAGCTCG
TAGAACGTGAAGGTGATCGGCTCGCCGATAGGGGTGCGCTTCGCGTACTCCAACACCTGCTGCCACACCA
GTTCGTCATCGTCGGCCCGCAGCTCGACGCCGGTGTAGGTGATCTTCACGTCCTTGTTGACGTGGAAAAT
GACCTTGTTTTGCAGCGCCTCGCGCGGGATTTTCTTGTTGCGCGTGGTGAACAGGGCAGAGCGGGCCGTG
TCGTTTGGCATCGCTCGCATCGTGTCCGGCCACGGCGCAATATCGAACAAGGAAAGCTGCATTTCCTTGA
TCTGCTGCTTCGTGTGTTTCAGCAACGCGGCCTGCTTGGCCTCGCTGACCTGTTTTGCCAGGTCCTCGCC
GGCGGTTTTTCGCTTCTTGGTCGTCATAGTTCCTCGCGTGTCGATGGTCATCGACTTCGCCAAACCTGCC
GCCTCCTGTTCAAGACGACGCGAACGCTCCACGGCGGCCGATGGCGCGGGCAGGGCAGGGGGAGCCAGTT
GCACGCTGTCGCGCTCGATCTTGGCCGTAGCTTGCTGGACCATCGAGCCGACGGACTGGAAGGTTTCGCG
GGGCGCACGCATGACGGTGCGGCTTGCGATGGTTTCGGCATCCTCGGCGGAAAACCCCGCGTCGATCAGT
TCTTGCCTGTATGCCTTCCGGTCAAACGTCCGATTCATTCACCCTCCTTGCGGGATTGCCCCGACTCACG
CCGGGGCAATGTGCCCTTATTCCTGATTTGACCCGCCTGGTGCCTTGGTGTCCAGATAATCCACCTTATC
GGCAATGAAGTCGGTCCCGTAGACCGTCTGGCCGTCCTTCTCGTACTTGGTATTCCGAATCTTGCCCTGC
ACGAATACCAGCGACCCCTTGCCCAAATACTTGCCGTGGGCCTCGGCCTGAGAGCCAAAACACTTGATGC
GGAAGAAGTCGGTGCGCTCCTGCTTGTCGCCGGCATCGTTGCGCCACATCTAGGATCTGCCAGGAACCGT
AAAAAGGCCGCGTTGCTGGCGTTTTTCCATAGGCTCCGCCCCCCTGACGAGCATCACAAAAATCGACGCT
CAAGTCAGAGGTGGCGAAACCCGACAGGACTATAAAGATACCAGGCGTTTCCCCCTGGAAGCTCCCTCGT
GCGCTCTCCTGTTCCGACCCTGCCGCTTACCGGATACCTGTCCGCCTTTCTCCCTTCGGGAAGCGTGGCG
CTTTCTCATAGCTCACGCTGTAGGTATCTCAGTTCGGTGTAGGTCGTTCGCTCCAAGCTGGGCTGTGTGC
ACGAACCCCCCGTTCAGCCCGACCGCTGCGCCTTATCCGGTAACTATCGTCTTGAGTCCAACCCGGTAAG
ACACGACTTATCGCCACTGGCAGCAGCCACTGGTAACAGGATTAGCAGAGCGAGGTATGTAGGCGGTGCT
ACAGAGTTCTTGAAGTGGTGGCCTAACTACGGCTACACTAGAAGAACAGTATTTGGTATCTGCGCTCTGC
TGAAGCCAGTTACCTTCGGAAAAAGAGTTGGTAGCTCTTGATCCGGCAAACAAACCACCGCTGGTAGCGG
TGGTTTTTTTGTTTGCAAGCAGCAGATTACGCGCAGAAAAAAAGGATCTCAAGAAGATCCTTTGATCTTT
TCTACGGGGTCTGACGCTCAGTGGAACGAAAACTCACGTTAAGGGATTTTGGTCATGAGATTATCAAAAA
GGATCTTCACCTAGATCCTTTTAAATTAAAAATGAAGTTTTAAATCAATCTAAAGTATATATGAGTAAAC
TTGGTCTGACAGTTACCAATGCTTAATCAGTGAGGCACCTATCTCAGCGATCTGTCTATTTCGTTCATCC
ATAGTTGCCTGACTCCCCGTCGTGTAGATAACTACGATACGGGAGGGCTTACCATCTGGCCCCAGTGCTG
CAATGATACCGCGAGAACCACGCTCACCGGCTCCAGATTTATCAGCAATAAACCAGCCAGCCGGAAGGGC
CGAGCGCAGAAGTGGTCCTGCAACTTTATCCGCCTCCATCCAGTCTATTAATTGTTGCCGGGAAGCTAGA
GTAAGTAGTTCGCCAGTTAATAGTTTGCGCAACGTTGTTGCCATTGCTACAGGCATCGTGGTGTCACGCT
CGTCGTTTGGTATGGCTTCATTCAGCTCCGGTTCCCAACGATCAAGGCGAGTTACATGATCCCCCATGTT
GTGCAAAAAAGCGGTTAGCTCCTTCGGTCCTCCGATCGTTGTCAGAAGTAAGTTGGCCGCAGTGTTATCA
CTCATGGTTATGGCAGCACTGCATAATTCTCTTACTGTCATGCCATCCGTAAGATGCTTTTCTGTGACTG
GTGAGTACTCAACCAAGTCATTCTGAGAATAGTGTATGCGGCGACCGAGTTGCTCTTGCCCGGCGTCAAT
ACGGGATAATACCGCGCCACATAGCAGAACTTTAAAAGTGCTCATCATTGGAAAACGTTCTTCGGGGCGA
AAACTCTCAAGGATCTTACCGCTGTTGAGATCCAGTTCGATGTAACCCACTCGTGCACCCAACTGATCTT
CAGCATCTTTTACTTTCACCAGCGTTTCTGGGTGAGCAAAAACAGGAAGGCAAAATGCCGCAAAAAAGGG
AATAAGGGCGACACGGAAATGTTGAATACTCATACTCTTCCTTTTTCAATATTATTGAAGCATTTATCAA
GGTTATTGTCTCATGAGCGGATACATATTTGAATGTATTTAGAAAAATAAACAAATAGGGGTTCCGCGCA
CGAATTGGCCAGCGCTGCCATTTTTGGGGTGAGGCCGTTCGCGGCCGAGGGGCGCAGCCCCTGGGGGGAT
GGGAGGCCCGCGTTAGCGGGCCGGGAGGGTTCGAGAAGGGGGGGCACCCCCCTTCGGCGTGCGCGGTCAC
GCGCACAGGGCGCAGCCCTGGTTAAAAACAAGGTTTATAAATATTGGTTTAAAAGCAGGTTAAAAGACAG
GTTAGCGGTGGCCGAAAAACGGGCGGAAACCCTTGCAAATGCTGGATTTTCTGCCTGTGGACAGCCCCTC
AAATGTCAATAGGTGCGCCCCTCATCTGTCAGCACTCTGCCCCTCAAGTGTCAAGGATCGCGCCCCTCAT
CTGTCAGTAGTCGCGCCCCTCAAGTGTCAATACCGCAGGGCACTTATCCCCAGGCTTGTCCACATCATCT
GTGGGAAACTCGCGTAAAATCAGGCGTTTTCGCCGATTTGCGAGGCTGGCCAGCTCCACGTCGCCGGCCG
AAATCGAGCCTGCCCCTCATCTGTCAACGCCGCGCCGGGTGAGTCGGCCCCTCAAGTGTCAACGTCCGCC
CCTCATCTGTCAGTGAGGGCCAAGTTTTCCGCGAGGTATCCACAACGCCGGCGGCCGCGGTGTCTCGCAC
ACGGCTTCGACGGCGTTTCTGGCGCGTTTGCAGGGCCATAGACGGCCGCCAGCCCAGCGGCGAGGGCAAC
CAGCCCGGTGAGCGTCGCAAAGGAGATCCTGATCTGACTGATGGGCTGCCTGTATCGAGTGGTGATTTTG
TGCCGAGCTGCCGGTCGGGGAGCTGTTGGCTGGCTGGTGGCAGGATATATTGTGGTGTAAACAAATTGAC
GCTTAGACAACTTAATAACACATTGCGGACGTTTTTAATGTACTGGGGTGGATGCAGTGGGCCCCACTCT
GTGAAGACAATGCCGAATTCGGATCCGGAGGTCAACATGGTGGAGCACGACACTCTGGTCTACTCCAAAA
ATGTCAAAGATACAGTCTCAGAAGATCAAAGGGCTATTGAGACTTTTCAACAAAGGATAATTTCGGGAAA
CCTCCTCGGATTCCATTGCCCAGCTATCTGTCACTTCATCGAAAGGACAGTAGAAAAGGAAGGTGGCTCC
TACAAATGCCATCATTGCGATAAAGGAAAGGCTATCATTCAAGATCTCTCTGCCGACAGTGGTCCCAAAG
ATGGACCCCCACCCACGAGGAGCATCGTGGAAAAAGAAGAGGTTCCAACCACGTCTACAAAGCAAGTGGA
TTGATGTGACATCTCCACTGACGTAAGGGATGACGCACAATCCCACTATCCTTCGCAAGACCCTTCCTCT
ATATAAGGAAGTTCATTTCATTTGGAGAGGACACGCTCGAGTATAAGAGCTCATTTTTACAACAATTACC
AACAACAACAAACAACAAACAACATTACAATTACATTTACAATTATCGATACAATGGAGATATTCTATGC
TTCTCTTATCTCTCTTTTTGTTCTTGTTGTTTCTTTTTCTCTTCATTTTTTCTTCTACAATTCAAAACAA
CCCGAAGATCAGAAACTACTTCCACCGGGTAGAACGGGCTGGCCCATAATCGGAGAAAGTCTCGAGTTTC
TCGGAAGCGGTTGGTACGGGCACCCCGAAAAGTTCATACTTGACCGAATGTCAAAGTTTTCGCCTATAGT
ATTTAGGTCATCTCTCTTGCTAGAGGATGCTGCAGTGATGTGTGGTGCTCAAGGGAACAAATTCTTGTTC
TCAAATGAGAACAAACTAGTCCAAGTATGGTGGCCCGCTTCGGTTGACAAAATCTTTCCGTCGGCTAACA
AAACCTACAAAACCGAAACCATTAAAATGAGAAAAATGCTCCCGAATTTCCTCAAACCCGAAGCCTTGCA
ACGATATATTCCAATCATGGATATTACCACACAAAAACACTTTGCCGCGGGATGGGAAGGGAAAAAAGAA
GTTGTGACTTATGAACTCACAAGACACTTTGCTTTTTGGCTTGCGTGCAAGATCTTTCTAGATATCGATG
ATCCTGAACGGGTCAGATATTTATCTGGCCCGTTTGAGAGCATCGTTACGGGGATCCTGTCGATCCCCAT
TGATCTTCCGGGGACACCGTTTAGAAGAGGGATCAATGGGTCCAACTTCATAATAAAGGAACTTGTGGAT
ATTGTGAAGCAAAGGAAAATTGATTTGGCTCAAGGGAAAGCAACACCAACCCAAGATATATTGTCACATA
TGATTCTATTTAGCGACGAAGATGGCGAGTTCATGACCGAACATGACATTTCGGGCAAGATTCTTGCGTT
GCTTATTGGTGGGCATGACACTGCGAGCTCTGCTACGGCTTTTATTGTTAAGTATCTTGCCGAATTGCCA
GAAATCTATGATGGAGTCTACAACGAACAAATGGAAATTGCAAAATATAAAGCAGCTGGGGAATTATTGA
ATTGGGAGGATCTATCAAAGATGAAATACTCATGGAAAGTTGCATGTGAAGTTCTTAGATTAGTCCCACC
GGCCCAAGGTGCTTTTAGAGAAGCCCTTACAGATTTCATGTACAATGGTTACTCTATCCCCAAGGGCTGG
AAGTTATATTGGAGTGCAAGCTCAACCCATAAAAACCCCGAGGTTTTCCCCGAACCCGAAAAATTTGACC
CGTCAAGATTTGATGGCAGCGGGCCAGCACCTTACACGTTCGTGCCATTTGGAGGAGGCCCGCACATGTG
TCCCGGAAAAGAGTATGCCCGATTAGAAATACTCGTGTTTATGCATCATCTTGTAACAAAGTTCAAATGG
GAGAAAATTATTCCCGATGAGCCCGTTGTTTTCAACCCGATGCCTAGCCCTGCCAAGGGACTTCCTATTC
GTATTTACCCTCATAAAGCTGGTTCGTAAGTCGACCGGCTGCTAACAAAGCCCGAGCTTCTCTAGCTAGA
GTCGATCGACAAGCTCGAGTTTCTCCATAATAATGTGTGAGTAGTTCCCAGATAAGGGAATTAGGGTTCC
TATAGGGTTTCGCTCATGTGTTGAGCATATAAGAAACCCTTAGTATGTATTTGTATTTGTAAAATACTTC
TATCAATAAAATTTCTAATTCCTAAAACCAAAATCCAGTACTAAAATCCAGATCGCTGC
Features (pLannotate 1.2.2; 14 found; start..end, strand, type, name):
     40..64      +  misc_feature   RB T-DNA repeat: right border repeat from nopaline C58 T-DNA
    176..196     -  CDS            TetR (fragment): tetracycline resistance regulatory protein; tetR
    223..1368    -  CDS            trfA: TRFA_ECOLX - Experimental evidence at protein level: Swiss-Prot protein existence level 1. Also involved in plasmid copy number control, promoting intermolecular coupling of protein bound iterons at oriV, which inhibits replication initiation. From Escherichia coli.
   1704..2292    -  rep_origin     ori: high-copy-number ColE1/pMB1/pBR322/pUC origin of replication
   2463..3323    -  CDS            AmpR: β-lactamase; bla; confers resistance to ampicillin, carbenicillin, and related antibiotics
   3324..3428    -  promoter       AmpR promoter: bla
   3515..4146    -  rep_origin     oriV: incP origin of replication
   4238..4262    +  misc_feature   LB T-DNA repeat: left border repeat from nopaline C58 T-DNA
   4448..4793    +  promoter       CaMV 35S promoter: strong constitutive promoter from cauliflower mosaic virus
   4745..4791    +  promoter       minimal CaMV 35S promoter: minimal 35S promoter from cauliflower mosaic virus
   4822..4875    +  misc_feature   TMV Ω: translational enhancer from the tobacco mosaic virus 5'-leader sequence (Gallie et al., 1988)
   4884..6320    +  CDS            CYP716A94: C7A94_KALSE - Experimental evidence at protein level: Swiss-Prot protein existence level 1. Catalyzes the oxidation of the methyl group to a carboxyl group at the C-28 position of beta-amyrin to form oleanolate. From Kalopanax septemlobus (Castor aralia) (Acanthopanax septemlobus).
   6338..6355    +  CDS            SET1 (fragment): solubility-enhancement tag derived from T7 phage gene 10B
   6390..6564    +  polyA_signal   CaMV poly(A) signal: cauliflower mosaic virus polyadenylation signal
