[The description below was written by a language model from this plasmid's Addgene catalogue record and pLannotate feature annotations shown in this document.]
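Description:
pEPDG1CB0005 is a Golden Gate (MoClo-style) Level 1 plant expression plasmid built on the pICH47742 acceptor backbone, carrying a single transcriptional unit between T-DNA borders. The backbone is a binary vector: nopaline-type left and right border repeats flank the payload for Agrobacterium-mediated delivery, while an incP oriV with its trfA replication protein gene supports broad-host-range maintenance. A high-copy ColE1/pUC-type origin and an ampicillin resistance gene (β-lactamase with its own promoter) provide propagation and selection in E. coli. The catalogue purpose describes the plasmid as Level 1, Position 1. The insert was assembled through BsaI sites that were destroyed during cloning.

The payload is a cytochrome P450, CYP716A392a, from Calendula arvensis. It is driven by a short version of the constitutive cauliflower mosaic virus 35S promoter, followed by the tobacco mosaic virus Ω leader, which acts as a translational enhancer, and is terminated by the CaMV 35S polyadenylation signal. The automated annotation labels the coding sequence by its closest database match, CYP716A94 from Kalopanax septemlobus, an enzyme that oxidises C-28 of β-amyrin. This indicates family-level similarity only, and the record does not state the activity of CYP716A392a itself. Internal BsaI sites were removed to domesticate the gene. These changes are recorded as silent, but the depositor notes that the domestication introduced an F470L substitution. The short TetR and SET1 fragment hits are probably incidental matches rather than functional elements. The construct is intended for strong constitutive expression in plants, and its associated publication concerns triterpenoid biosynthesis in Calendula.
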