Addgene plasmid #227548: pEPDG1CB0005
Purpose: Level 1 - Position 1 with 35S promoter and terminator for plant expression
Depositing lab: Nicola Patron. Depositing organization: Earlham Institute. Publication: Biosynthesis and bioactivity of anti-inflammatory triterpenoids in Calendula officinalis. Golubova D, Salmon M, Su H, Tansley C, Kaithakottil GG, Linsmith G, Schudoma C, Swarbreck D, O'Connell MA, Patron NJ. Nat Commun. 2025 Jul 28;16(1):6941. doi: 10.1038/s41467-025-62269-w. PubMed 40721615.
Backbone
  Vector backbone: pICH47742
  Vector type: Plant Expression
Growth in bacteria
  Bacterial resistance: Ampicillin, 100 μg/mL
  Growth temperature: 37°C
  Growth strain: DH5alpha
  Copy number: High Copy
Gene/Insert
  Gene/Insert name: 35Sshort_TMV_CYP716A392a_35S
  Species: Calendula arvensis
  Mutation: BsaI sites removed by silent mutation
  Promoter: 35Sshort_TMV (pICH51277)
  Cloning method: Restriction Enzyme; 5′ cloning site BsaI (destroyed during cloning); 3′ cloning site BsaI (destroyed during cloning)
Terms and licenses: Academic/Nonprofit Terms; Industry Terms: Not Available to Industry
Depositor comments: Please note: This plasmid contains the domestication mutation F470L in 35Sshort_TMV_CYP716A392a_35S.
How to cite: pEPDG1CB0005 was a gift from Nicola Patron (Addgene plasmid # 227548 ; http://n2t.net/addgene:227548 ; RRID:Addgene_227548)
